>Addgene plasmid #198576 | pENTR223-EBNA3C | addgene full sequence | sequence record 391866 | Addgene NGS Result
CTTTCCTGCGTTATCCCCTGATTCTGTGGATAACCGTATTACCGCCTTTGAGTGAGCTGATACCGCTCGC
CGCAGCCGAACGACCGAGCGCAGCGAGTCAGTGAGCGAGGAAGCGGAAGAGCGCCCAATACGCAAACCGC
CTCTCCCCGCGCGTTGGCCGATTCATTAATGCAGCTGGCACGACAGGTTTCCCGACTGGAAAGCGGGCAG
TGAGCGCAACGCAATTAATACGCGTACCGCTAGCCAGGAAGAGTTTGTAGAAACGCAAAAAGGCCATCCG
TCAGGATGGCCTTCTGCTTAGTTTGATGCCTGGCAGTTTATGGCGGGCGTCCTGCCCGCCACCCTCCGGG
CCGTTGCTTCACAACGTTCAAATCCGCTCCCGGCGGATTTGTCCTACTCAGGAGAGCGTTCACCGACAAA
CAACAGATAAAACGAAAGGCCCAGTCTTCCGACTGAGCCTTTCGTTTTATTTGATGCCTGGCAGTTCCCT
ACTCTCGCGTTAACGCTAGCATGGATGTTTTCCCAGTCACGACGTTGTAAAACGACGGCCAGTCTTAAGC
TCGGGCCCCAAATAATGATTTTATTTTGACTGATAGTGACCTGTTCGTTGCAACAAATTGATGAGCAATG
CTTTTTTATAATGCCAACTTTGTACAAAAAAGTTGGCATGGAATCATTTGAAGGGCAGGGGGACTCTAGA
CAGTCACCCGACAATGAGCGGGGAGATAATGTACAGACTACCGGCGAGCATGATCAGGACCCTGGGCCGG
GGCCTCCATCCAGTGGGGCTTCTGAGAGATTGGTACCAGAAGAGTCATACTCAAGAGATCAGCAACCTTG
GGGGCAAAGCAGGGGTGATGAAAACAGAGGCTGGATGCAGCGCATCAGGCGAAGGCGGAGAAGACGGGCT
GCCTTGTCCGGCCATCTTTTAGACACGGAAGACAATGTGCCGCCATGGTTGCCTCCACACGACATCACAC
CATATACCGCAAGGAATATCAGGGATGCTGCCTGCCGGGCTGTCAAGCAATCGCACCTGCAAGCGCTATC
AAACCTGATACTCGATAGTGGGTTAGACACACAACACATCTTGTGCTTCGTGATGGCAGCCAGGCAGCGT
CTTCAGGACATTCGACGTGGACCCTTGGTTGCGGAGGGCGGTGTGGGTTGGCGACATTGGCTTCTAACAT
CTCCCAGCCAATCCTGGCCCATGGGATATCGTACAGCAACACTACGCACATTAACTCCCGTGCCTAACAG
GGTTGGGGCTGACAGCATCATGTTAACTGCCACATTTGGATGCCAAAATGCGGCACGAACTCTAAACACC
TTCTCTGCCACCGTGTGGACACCACCCCATGCTGGACCAAGAGAGCAAGAAAGATACGCTCGGGAAGCCG
AGGTACGCTTCCTTCGTGGTAAATGGCAGAGGCGGTACCGAAGAATCTATGATTTGATAGAACTGTGTGG
CTCTCTGCACCACATCTGGCAAAACTTGCTCCAGACCGAGGAGAACCTTTTAGATTTCGTGCGTTTCATG
GGTGTCATGTCCAGCTGCAATAATCCAGCTGTGAATTACTGGTTTCACAAGACAATCGGAAACTTTAAGC
CATATTACCCGTGGAATGCACCACCTAATGAAAATCCATATCACGCGCGGAGAGGCATAAAAGAACACGT
AATCCAGAACGCATTTCGAAAGGCACAAATACAGGGTTTATCAATGTTAGCAACGGGAGGTGAACCCAGA
GGTGATGCTACTAGTGAAACGAGCAGTGATGAGGACACCGGTAGACAGGGTTCGGACGTGGAGCTAGAGT
CCTCGGACGATGAGCTGCCATATATCGATCCCAATATGGAGCCGGTTCAGCAGAGGCCCGTCATGTTTGT
GAGCCGTGTGCCTGCAAAGAAACCGAGGAAACTGCCTTGGCCCACGCCCAAGACGCACCCAGTGAAGCGC
ACAAATGTTAAGACCTCTGATAGATCTGATAAGGCAGAAGCACAAAGCACCCCTGAAAGGCCGGGCCCTT
CCGAACAATCATCAGTGACCGTGGAGCCCGCCCACCCGACCCCGGTGGAGATGCCAATGGTGATTCTCCA
TCAACCACCTCCAGTGCCCAAACCGGTTCCAGTCAAGCCTACGCCACCGCCTTCCCGTAGGAGAAGGGGA
GCGTGTGTTGTGTACGACGATGATGTCATAGAGGTGATTGATGTTGAAACCACCGAAGATTCATCGTCAG
TGTCACAGCCAAATAAGCCACATCGGAAACATCAAGACGGCTTTCAACGTTCAGGCCGACGTCAAAAACG
AGCCGCGCCTCCCACCGTGAGTCCTTCGGATACTGGGCCTCCTGCCGTGGGGCCTCCTGCCGCGGGGCCT
CCTGCCGCGGGGCCTCCTGCCGCGGGGCCTCCTGCCGCGGGGCCTCCTGCCGCGGGGCCTCCTGCCGCGG
GGCCTCGCATACTGGCGCCTCTTTCCGCTGGGCCTCCTGCCGCGGGGCCTCACATAGTGACGCCTCCTTC
CGCCCGGCCTCGTATAATGGCGCCTCCCGTCGTACGTATGTTTATGAGGGAGCGACAGCTCCCCCAGTCC
ACCGGCCGTAAACCTCAGTGCTTCTGGGAAATGCGGGCTGGTCGTGAAATTACACAAATGCAACAAGAAC
CAAGTTCACACCTGCAGTCCGCCACTCAGCCTACAACGCCTCGCCCATCATGGGCCCCATCAGTCTGCGC
CCTCTCGGTGATGGATGCTGGTAAGGCCCAGCCCATAGAAAGTTCACACTTGAGTTCCATGTCGCCCACA
CAGCCGATATCGCACGAAGAACAACCCCGGTATGAGGATCCTGACGCTCCTCTGGATTTAAGTTTACATC
CAGACGTTGCTGCTCAACCAGCTCCCCAGGCTCCATACCAGGGATACCAGGAGCCGCCGGCCCCCCAGGC
TCCATACCAGGGATACCAGGAGCCGCCGCCCCCCCAGGCTCCATACCAGGGATACCAGGAGCCGCCGGCC
CACGGGCTCCAATCATCTTCATATCCAGGATATGCGGGTCCCTGGACCCCAAGGTCTCAACATCCATGTT
ATAGGCACCCCTGGGCACCATGGTCTCAAGATCCTGTGCATGGGCACACCCAGGGTCCATGGGATCCCAG
GGCACCACATCTCCCACCTCAGTGGGATGGATCTGCAGGACATGGCCAGGATCAGGTCTCCCAGTTCCCA
CATCTGCAATCGGAGACAGGCCCACCACGTCTTCAACTTTCATTGGTGCCACTGGTCTCATCCTCTGCAC
CATCATGGTCATCTCCCCAGCCCCGAGCCCCCATACGCCCCATTCCAACAAGATTCCCCCCTCCCCCTAT
GCCGTTACAAGATAGCATGGCCGTGGGGTGTGACTCATCAGGTACAGCATGCCCAAGCATGCCCTTTGCC
AGTGATTACAGTCAAGGTGCATTTACCCCACTGGACATTAATGCCACCACGCCAAAAAGGCCTCGAGTAG
AAGAAAGTTCTCACGGACCTGCCCGGTGTTCCCAAGCTACTGCTGAAGCACAGGAGATTCTCAGTGACAA
TTCTGAGATCTCCGTGTTCCCAAAGGACGCGAAGCAGACTGACTACGATGCATCCACTGAAAGTGAGCTA
GATCCAACTTTCTTGTACAAAGTTGGCATTATAAGAAAGCATTGCTTATCAATTTGTTGCAACGAACAGG
TCACTATCAGTCAAAATAAAATCATTATTTGCCATCCAGCTGATATCCCCTATAGTGAGTCGTATTACAT
GGTCATAGCTGTTTCCTGGCAGCTCTGGCCCGTGTCTCAAAATCTCTGATGTTACATTGCACAAGATAAA
AATATATCATCATGCCTCCTCTAGACCAGCCAGGACAGAAATGCCTCGACTTCGCTGCTACCCAAGGTTG
CCGGGTGACGCACACCGTGGAAACGGATGAAGGCACGAACCCAGTGGACATAAGCCTGTTCGGTTCGTAA
GCTGTAATGCAAGTAGCGTATGCGCTCACGCAACTGGTCCAGAACCTTGACCGAACGCAGCGGTGGTAAC
GGCGCAGTGGCGGTTTTCATGGCTTGTTATGACTGTTTTTTTGGGGTACAGTCTATGCCTCGGGCATCCA
AGCAGCAAGCGCGTTACGCCGTGGGTCGATGTTTGATGTTATGGAGCAGCAACGATGTTACGCAGCAGGG
CAGTCGCCCTAAAACAAAGTTAAACATTATGAGGGAAGCGGTGATCGCCGAAGTATCGACTCAACTATCA
GAGGTAGTTGGCGTCATCGAGCGCCATCTCGAACCGACGTTGCTGGCCGTACATTTGTACGGCTCCGCAG
TGGATGGCGGCCTGAAGCCACACAGTGATATTGATTTGCTGGTTACGGTGACCGTAAGGCTTGATGAAAC
AACGCGGCGAGCTTTGATCAACGACCTTTTGGAAACTTCGGCTTCCCCTGGAGAGAGCGAGATTCTCCGC
GCTGTAGAAGTCACCATTGTTGTGCACGACGACATCATTCCGTGGCGTTATCCAGCTAAGCGCGAACTGC
AATTTGGAGAATGGCAGCGCAATGACATTCTTGCAGGTATCTTCGAGCCAGCCACGATCGACATTGATCT
GGCTATCTTGCTGACAAAAGCAAGAGAACATAGCGTTGCCTTGGTAGGTCCAGCGGCGGAGGAACTCTTT
GATCCGGTTCCTGAACAGGATCTATTTGAGGCGCTAAATGAAACCTTAACGCTATGGAACTCGCCGCCCG
ACTGGGCTGGCGATGAGCGAAATGTAGTGCTTACGTTGTCCCGCATTTGGTACAGCGCAGTAACCGGCAA
AATCGCGCCGAAGGATGTCGCTGCCGACTGGGCAATGGAGCGCCTGCCGGCCCAGTATCAGCCCGTCATA
CTTGAAGCTAGACAGGCTTATCTTGGACAAGAAGAAGATCGCTTGGCCTCGCGCGCAGATCAGTTGGAAG
AATTTGTCCACTACGTGAAAGGCGAGATCACCAAGGTAGTCGGCAAATAACCCTCGAGCCACCCATGACC
AAAATCCCTTAACGTGAGTTACGCGTCGTTCCACTGAGCGTCAGACCCCGTAGAAAAGATCAAAGGATCT
TCTTGAGATCCTTTTTTTCTGCGCGTAATCTGCTGCTTGCAAACAAAAAAACCACCGCTACCAGCGGTGG
TTTGTTTGCCGGATCAAGAGCTACCAACTCTTTTTCCGAAGGTAACTGGCTTCAGCAGAGCGCAGATACC
AAATACTGTTCTTCTAGTGTAGCCGTAGTTAGGCCACCACTTCAAGAACTCTGTAGCACCGCCTACATAC
CTCGCTCTGCTAATCCTGTTACCAGTGGCTGCTGCCAGTGGCGATAAGTCGTGTCTTACCGGGTTGGACT
CAAGACGATAGTTACCGGATAAGGCGCAGCGGTCGGGCTGAACGGGGGGTTCGTGCACACAGCCCAGCTT
GGAGCGAACGACCTACACCGAACTGAGATACCTACAGCGTGAGCTATGAGAAAGCGCCACGCTTCCCGAA
GGGAGAAAGGCGGACAGGTATCCGGTAAGCGGCAGGGTCGGAACAGGAGAGCGCACGAGGGAGCTTCCAG
GGGGAAACGCCTGGTATCTTTATAGTCCTGTCGGGTTTCGCCACCTCTGACTTGAGCGTCGATTTTTGTG
ATGCTCGTCAGGGGGGCGGAGCCTATGGAAAAACGCCAGCAACGCGGCCTTTTTACGGTTCCTGGCCTTT
TGCTGGCCTTTTGCTCACATGTT
Features (pLannotate 1.2.2; 12 found; start..end, strand, type, name):
    121..213     +  CDS            lacI (fragment): lac repressor; lacI; The lac repressor binds to the lac operator to inhibit transcription in E. coli. This inhibition can be relieved by adding lactose or isopropyl-β-D-thiogalactopyranoside (IPTG).
    268..295     -  terminator     rrnB T2 terminator: transcription terminator T2 from the E. coli rrnB gene
    427..470     +  terminator     rrnB T1 terminator: Escherichia coli rrnB; transcription terminator T1 from the E. coli rrnB gene
    517..553     -  CDS            lacZα (fragment): LacZα fragment of β-galactosidase; lacZ fragment
    570..665     +  protein_bind   attL3: mutant version of attL; recombination site for the Gateway® LR reaction LR Clonase™
    668..3643    +  CDS            EBNA6: EBNA6_EBVB9 - Experimental evidence at protein level: Swiss-Prot protein existence level 1. Plays an essential role for the activation and immortalization of human B-cells. Represses transcription of viral promoters TP1 and Cp through interaction with host RBPJ, and inhibits EBNA2-mediated activation of these promoters. Since Cp is the promoter for all EBNA mRNAs, EBNA6 probably contributes to a negative autoregulatory control loop. Alternatively, EBNA6 also regulates the transcription of the EBV oncogene LMP1 in a cell cycle-dependent manner. Modulates the activity of several host proteins in
   3645..3740    -  protein_bind   attL3: mutant version of attL; recombination site for the Gateway® LR reaction LR Clonase™
   3759..3777    -  promoter       T7 promoter: promoter for bacteriophage T7 RNA polymerase
   3967..3990    +  promoter       Pc promoter (fragment): intI1 (promoter lies within the coding sequence); class 1 integron promoter
   4166..4222    +  CDS            GmR (fragment): gentamycin acetyltransferase; aacC1; confers resistance to gentamycin
   4229..5020    +  CDS            SmR: aminoglycoside adenylyltransferase (Murphy, 1985); aadA; confers resistance to spectinomycin and streptomycin
   5113..5701    +  rep_origin     ori: high-copy-number ColE1/pMB1/pBR322/pUC origin of replication
