[The description below was written by a language model from this plasmid's Addgene catalogue record and pLannotate feature annotations shown in this document.]
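Description:
pENTR223-EBNA3C is a Gateway entry clone built on the Invitrogen pENTR223.1 backbone (about 2.9 kb without insert; the sequenced plasmid is 5,763 nt in total). It is a bacterial shuttle for an open reading frame rather than an expression vector. It replicates in E. coli from a high-copy ColE1/pUC-type origin and is selected with spectinomycin through the aadA (SmR) aminoglycoside adenylyltransferase gene. This gene lies downstream of a fragment of the class 1 integron Pc promoter and a short remnant of a gentamicin resistance gene. Small lacI and lacZα fragments are also annotated as backbone remnants. The rrnB T1 and T2 terminators sit upstream of the cloning site, where they shield the insert from read-through transcription.

The payload is the wild-type EBNA3C coding sequence from Epstein-Barr virus, annotated in the feature table under its alternative name EBNA6 as a CDS of roughly 3 kb. EBNA3C is a latency-associated nuclear antigen essential for the activation and immortalization of human B cells. It represses viral promoters through interaction with host RBPJ and counteracts EBNA2-mediated activation. The ORF is flanked by two attL recombination sites in opposite orientations. The annotation tool labels both as attL3, so the record does not resolve their exact identities. No eukaryotic promoter or epitope tag is annotated, and the only promoter near the insert is a T7 promoter just beyond its 3′ end, oriented back toward the ORF.

The clone is intended for LR Clonase recombination, which moves EBNA3C into Gateway destination vectors that supply promoters, tags or fusion domains. The associated publication used such clones for systematic mapping of interactions among EBV proteins and between EBV and human proteins.
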