Addgene plasmid #198576: pENTR223-EBNA3C
Purpose: Gateway Entry Clone
Depositing lab: Eric Johannsen. Depositing organization: Brigham and Women's Hospital. Publication: Epstein-Barr virus and virus human protein interaction maps. Calderwood MA, Venkatesan K, Xing L, Chase MR, Vazquez A, Holthaus AM, Ewence AE, Li N, Hirozane-Kishikawa T, Hill DE, Vidal M, Kieff E, Johannsen E. Proc Natl Acad Sci U S A. 2007 May 1;104(18):7606-11. doi: 10.1073/pnas.0702332104. Epub 2007 Apr 19. PubMed 17446270.
Backbone
  Vector backbone: pENTR223.1
  Backbone manufacturer: Invitrogen
  Backbone size w/o insert (bp): 2875
  Vector type: Gateway Entry Vector
Growth in bacteria
  Bacterial resistance: Spectinomycin, 50 μg/mL
  Growth temperature: 37°C
  Growth strain: DH5alpha
  Copy number: High Copy
Gene/Insert
  Gene/Insert name: EBNA3C
  Species: Epstein-Barr virus
  Mutation: None (wildtype)
  Entrez Gene: EBNA-3B/EBNA-3C (a.k.a. HHV4_EBNA-3B/EBNA-3C)
  Cloning method: Gateway Cloning
Terms and licenses: Academic/Nonprofit Terms; Industry Terms: Not Available to Industry
How to cite: pENTR223-EBNA3C was a gift from Eric Johannsen (Addgene plasmid # 198576 ; http://n2t.net/addgene:198576 ; RRID:Addgene_198576)
